Addgene plasmid #110080: pMEXC3H
Purpose: (Empty Backbone) Analogous to pMINTC3H, but containing oriM for episomal replication in mycobacteria.
Depositing lab: Markus Seeger. Depositing organization: University of Zurich. Publication: A uniform cloning platform for mycobacterial genetics and protein production. Arnold FM, Hohl M, Remm S, Koliwer-Brandl H, Adenau S, Chusri S, Sander P, Hilbi H, Seeger MA. Sci Rep. 2018 Jun 22;8(1):9539. doi: 10.1038/s41598-018-27687-5. PubMed 29934571.
Backbone
  Vector backbone: pMEXC3H
  Vector type: Bacterial Expression
  Tag / fusion protein: 3C cleavage site - His10 Tag (C terminal on backbone)
Growth in bacteria
  Bacterial resistance: Chloramphenicol and Kanamycin, 25 & 50 μg/mL
  Growth temperature: 37°C
  Growth strain: ccdB Survival
  Copy number: High Copy
Gene/Insert
  Gene/Insert name: None
  Tag / fusion protein: 3C cleavage site - His10 Tag (C terminal on backbone)
Terms and licenses: Academic/Nonprofit Terms; Industry Terms: Not Available to Industry
How to cite: pMEXC3H was a gift from Markus Seeger (Addgene plasmid # 110080 ; http://n2t.net/addgene:110080 ; RRID:Addgene_110080)
