[The description below was written by a language model from this plasmid's Addgene catalogue record and pLannotate feature annotations shown in this document.]
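Description:
pMEXC3H is an empty bacterial expression backbone from a uniform cloning platform for mycobacterial genetics and protein production. The record describes it as the counterpart of pMINTC3H, differing in that it carries oriM and therefore replicates episomally in mycobacteria. It acts as an E. coli–mycobacteria shuttle vector. A high-copy ColE1/pUC-type origin supports propagation in E. coli, and an aph(3')-Ia kanamycin resistance gene is the backbone marker. The automated annotation does not label oriM itself. A large stretch of the 7.8 kb sequence between the kanamycin marker and an rrnB T1 terminator has no feature calls, so the table cannot confirm where oriM lies.

The cloning site holds a counter-selection stuffer made up of the ccdB toxin gene, a ccdA fragment and a chloramphenicol acetyltransferase gene with its promoter. This explains why the empty vector is maintained in a ccdB-tolerant strain under combined chloramphenicol and kanamycin selection. Replacing the cassette with an open reading frame should remove both ccdB and chloramphenicol resistance, which selects against uncut parental vector. An inserted gene is fused at its C terminus to a 3C protease cleavage site followed by a His10 tag, allowing affinity purification and later tag removal.

The record does not name the promoter. A full-length tetR gene and short tet-operator matches upstream of the cassette suggest tetracycline-regulated expression. The brief hits to Gateway att sites, SV40 NLS, RSF ori and phage or Streptomyces protein fragments are probably incidental similarity matches, not functional parts.
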