Features (pLannotate 1.2.2; 22 found; start..end, strand, type, name):
     53..157     +  CDS            Y4104_STRCO (fragment): Protein inferred from homology: Swiss-Prot protein existence level 3. From Streptomyces coelicolor (strain ATCC BAA-471 / A3(2) / M145).
    215..234     +  promoter       tight TRE promoter (fragment): Tet-responsive promoter PTight, consisting of seven tet operator sequences followed by the minimal CMV promoter
    241..258     +  promoter       tight TRE promoter (fragment): Tet-responsive promoter PTight, consisting of seven tet operator sequences followed by the minimal CMV promoter
    356..376     -  protein_bind   attB2: mutant version of attB; core recombination site for the Gateway® BP reaction BP Clonase™
    459..761     -  CDS            ccdB: CCDB_ECOLI - Also known as G, letB, letD. Experimental evidence at protein level: Swiss-Prot protein existence level 1. Toxic component of a type II toxin-antitoxin (TA) system, functioning in plasmid maintainence. Responsible for the post- segregational killing (PSK) of plasmid-free cells, also referred to as a plasmid addiction system. Half-life of over 2 hours. Cell killing by CcdB is accompanied by filamentation, defects in chromosome and plasmid segregation, defects in cell division, formation of anucleate cells, decreased DNA synthesis and plasmid loss. Interferes with the activity of DN
    766..924     -  CDS            ccdA (fragment): CCDA_ECO57 - Also known as H, letA. Experimental evidence at protein level: Swiss-Prot protein existence level 1. Antitoxin component of a type II toxin-antitoxin (TA) system which inhibits the post-segregational killing (PSK) of plasmid-free cells, also referred to as a plasmid addiction system. Binds to and blocks the activity of CcdB; will also remove bound CcdB protein from the CcdB-GyrA complex by forming a CcdA-CcdB complex, a process termed rejuvenation. Functions as a transcriptional corepressor for the ccdAB operon, repression also requires CcdB (By similarity). From Escherichia coli
   1103..1762    -  CDS            CmR: chloramphenicol acetyltransferase; cat; confers resistance to chloramphenicol
   1763..1792    -  promoter       cat promoter (fragment): promoter of the E. coli cat gene encoding chloramphenicol acetyltransferase
   1816..1846    -  promoter       lac UV5 promoter: E. coli lac promoter with an "up" mutation
   1871..1995    -  protein_bind   attR1: mutant version of attR; recombination site for the Gateway® LR reaction LR Clonase™
   2014..2034    -  CDS            SV40 NLS: nuclear localization signal of SV40 (simian virus 40) large T antigen
   2038..2058    -  CDS            SV40 NLS: nuclear localization signal of SV40 (simian virus 40) large T antigen
   2408..2996    -  rep_origin     ori: high-copy-number ColE1/pMB1/pBR322/pUC origin of replication
   3043..3186    -  CDS            TRA2_ECOLX (fragment): Protein predicted: Swiss-Prot protein existence level 4. Required for transposition of transposon Tn903. From Escherichia coli.
   3327..4142    -  CDS            KanR: aminoglycoside phosphotransferase; aph(3')-Ia; confers resistance to kanamycin in bacteria or G418 (Geneticin®) in eukaryotes
   4278..4382    +  CDS            32 (fragment): VG32_BPML5 - Protein predicted: Swiss-Prot protein existence level 4. From Mycobacterium phage L5 (Mycobacteriophage L5).
   6392..6438    -  terminator     rrnB T1 terminator: transcription terminator T1 from the E. coli rrnB gene
   6624..6689    +  rep_origin     RSF ori (fragment): Plasmids containing the RSF 1030 origin of replication can be propagated in E. coli cells that contain additional plasmids with compatible origins.
   6749..6769    +  protein_bind   attB4: mutant version of attB; core recombination site for the Gateway® BP reaction BP Clonase™
   6812..6841    -  misc_feature   MCS (fragment): pBluescript multiple cloning site
   6992..7612    -  CDS            tetR: TETR2_ECOLX - Experimental evidence at protein level: Swiss-Prot protein existence level 1. TetR is the repressor of the tetracycline resistance element; its N-terminal region forms a helix-turn-helix structure and binds DNA. Binding of tetracycline to TetR reduces the repressor affinity for the tetracycline resistance gene (tetA) promoter operator sites. From Escherichia coli.
   7776..7800    +  protein_bind   attB1: mutant version of attB; recombination site for the Gateway® BP reaction BP Clonase™
>Addgene plasmid #110080 | pMEXC3H | addgene full sequence | sequence record 211290 | Addgene NGS Result
TTTTATTTTAAAAATTTTTTCACGTGCCAGCCGATTGGACTAGAAATATTGGATCGTCGGCACCGTCACG
GCCGTGGGAGGCGGCACGATCCGCGACGTGATGATCGGCCGCATCCCCACGGTGCTGCGCAGTGAGCTCT
ACGCCATCCCGGCGTTGATCTGTGCGTTCGCACGCACAGGCCCGGTGTGAGAAGGGTCTCTGACGAGCGG
GAGAACTCCCTATCAGTGATAGAGTTTGTCCTCCCTATCAGTGATAGATAGGCTCTGGGAGTACCCGTGT
GTACGACCAGCACGGCATACATCATTTCGACGCCGAGAGATTCGCCGCCCGAAATGAGCACGATCCGCAT
GCACCCAGCTTTCTTGTACAAAGTGGGCTCGAGGCATGCGAAGGAGATATACATATGAGTTGAAGAGCGA
CCTGCAGACTGGCTGTGTATAAGGGAGCCTGACATTTATATTCCCCAGAACATCAGGTTAATGGCGTTTT
TGATGTCATTTTCGCGGTGGCTGAGATCAGCCACTTCTTCCCCGATAACGGAGACCGGCACACTGGCCAT
ATCGGTGGTCATCATGCGCCAGCTTTCATCCCCGATATGCACCACCGGGTAAAGTTCACGGGAGACTTTA
TCTGACAGCAGACGTGCACTGGCCAGGGGGATCACCATCCGTCGCCCGGGCGTGTCAATAATATCACTCT
GTACATCCACAAACAGACGATAACGGCTCTCTCTTTTATAGGTGTAAACCTTAAACTGCATTTCACCAGC
CCCTGTTCTCGTCAGCAAAAGAGCCGTTCATTTCAATAAACCGGGCGACCTCAGCCATCCCTTCCTGATT
TTCCGCTTTCCAGCGTTCGGCACGCAGACGACGGGCTTCATTCTGCATGGTTGTGCTTACCAGACCGGAG
ATATTGACATCATATATGCCTTGAGCAACTGATAGCTGTCGCTGTCAACTGTCACTGTAATACGCTGCTT
CATAGCATACCTCTTTTTGACATACTTCGGGTATACATATCAGTATATATTCTTATACCGCAAAAATCAG
CGCGCAAATACGCATACTGTTATCTGGCTTTTAGTAAGCCGGATCCACGCGTTTACGCCCCGCCCTGCCA
CTCATCGCAGTACTGTTGTAATTCATTAAGCATTCTGCCGACATGGAAGCCATCACAAACGGCATGATGA
ACCTGAATCGCCAGCGGCATCAGCACCTTGTCGCCTTGCGTATAATATTTGCCCATGGTGAAAACGGGGG
CGAAGAAGTTGTCCATATTGGCCACGTTTAAATCAAAACTGGTGAAACTCACCCAGGGATTGGCTGAGAC
GAAAAACATATTCTCAATAAACCCTTTAGGGAAATAGGCCAGGTTTTCACCGTAACACGCCACATCTTGC
GAATATATGTGTAGAAACTGCCGGAAATCGTCGTGGTATTCACTCCAGAGCGATGAAAACGTTTCAGTTT
GCTCATGGAAAACGGTGTAACAAGGGTGAACACTATCCCATATCACCAGCTCACCGTCTTTCATTGCCAT
ACGGAATTCCGGATGAGCATTCATCAGGCGGGCAAGAATGTGAATAAAGGCCGGATAAAACTTGTGCTTA
TTTTTCTTTACGGTCTTTAAAAAGGCCGTAATATCCAGCTGAACGGTCTGGTTATAGGTACATTGAGCAA
CTGACTGAAATGCCTCAAAATGTTCTTTACGATGCCATTGGGATATATCAACGGTGGTATATCCAGTGAT
TTTTTTCTCCATTTTAGCTTCCTTAGCTCCTGAAAATCTCGACGGATCCTAACTCAAAATCCACACATTA
TACGAGCCGGAAGCATAAAGTGTAAAGCCTGGGGTGCCTAATGCGGCCGCCATAGTGACTGGATATGTTG
TGTTTTACAGTATTATGTAGTCTGTTTTTTATGCAAAATCTAATTTAATATATTGATATTTATATCATTT
TACGTTTCTCGTTCAGCTTTTTTGTACAAACTTGTGATATCGAATTCGCTAGCTACCTTTCTCTTCTTTT
TTGGATCTACCTTTCTCTTCTTTTTTGGGGATCCACTAGTTCAGCTCTTCTGCATTAGAAGTTTTGTTTC
AAGGTCCACATCATCATCACCATCATCATCACCATCATTAATTATACATAGTTGCTTAAGCTGCAGGGGA
CCCTAGAGGTCCCCTTTTTTATTTTAAAAATTTTTTATAACCGGTAAGAAGTCCAACACGCCGCTCCTCC
CCGATGTTGCGTAGCCGCTTCAAGCTTAAGCAACGGCCCCAGTGAGTAGCGACTTTGGATCCGGTACCCG
CAACGGTCAACCAGCGTCTACGCGTTTCACTGGCCGACATGTGAGCAAAAGGCCAGCAAAAGGCCAGGAA
CCGTAAAAAGGCCGCGTTGCTGGCGTTTTTCCATAGGCTCCGCCCCCCTGACGAGCATCACAAAAATCGA
CGCTCAAGTCAGAGGTGGCGAAACCCGACAGGACTATAAAGATACCAGGCGTTTCCCCCTGGAAGCTCCC
TCGTGCGCTCTCCTGTTCCGACCCTGCCGCTTACCGGATACCTGTCCGCCTTTCTCCCCTCGGGAAGCGT
GGCGCTTTCTCATAGCTCACGCTGTAGGTATCTCAGTTCGGTGTAGGTCGTTCGCTCCAAGCTGGGCTGT
GTGCACGAACCCCCCGTTCAGCCCGACCGCTGCGCCTTATCCGGTAACTATCGTCTTGAGTCCAACCCGG
TAAGACACGACTTATCGCCACTGGCAGCAGCCACTGGTAACAGGATTAGCAGAGCGAGGTATGTAGGCGG
TGCTACAGAGTTCTTGAAGTGGTGGCCTAACTACGGCTACACTAGAAGGACAGTATTTGGTATCTGCGCT
CTGCTGAAGCCAGTTACCTTCGGAAAAAGAGTTGGTAGCTCTTGATCCGGCAAACAAACCACCGCTGGTA
GCGGTGGTTTTTTTGTTTGCAAGCAGCAGATTACGCGCAGAAAAAAAGGATCTCAAGAAGATCCTTTGAT
CTTTTCTACGGGGTCTGACGCTCATGGAACTAGTGAGGTCTGCCTCGTGAAGAAGGTGTTGCTGACTCAT
ACCAGGCCTGAATCGCCCCATCATCCAGCCAGAAAGTGAGGGAGCCACGGTTGGTGAGAGCTTTGTTGTA
GGTGGACCAGTTGGTGATTTTGAACTTTTGCTTTGCCACGGAACGGTCTGCGTTGTCGGGAAGATGCGTG
ATCTGATCCTTCAACTCAGCAAAAGTTCGATTTATTCAACAAAGCCGCCGTCCCGTCAAGTCAGCGTAAT
GCTCTGCCAGTGTTACAACCAATTAACCAATTCTGATTAGAAAAACTCATCGAGCATCAAATGAAACTGC
AATTTATTCATATCAGGATTATCAATACCATATTTTTGAAAAAGCCGTTTCTGTAATGAAGGAGAAAACT
CACCGAGGCAGTTCCATAGGATGGCAAGATCCTGGTATCGGTCTGCGATTCCGACTCGTCCAACATCAAT
ACAACCTATTAATTTCCCCTCGTCAAAAATAAGGTTATCAAGTGAGAAATCACCATGAGTGACGACTGAA
TCCGGTGAGAATGGCAAAAGATTATGCATTTCTTTCCAGACTTGTTCAACAGGCCAGCCATTACGCTCGT
CATCAAAATCACTCGCATCAACCAAACCGTTATTCATTCGTGATTGCGCCTGAGCGAGACGAAATACGCG
ATCGCTGTTAAAAGGACAATTACAAACAGGAATCGAATGCAACCGGCGCAGGAACACTGCCAGCGCATCA
ACAATATTTTCACCTGAATCAGGATATTCTTCTAATACCTGGAATGCTGTTTTCCCGGGGATCGCAGTGG
TGAGTAACCATGCATCATCAGGAGTACGGATAAAATGCTTGATGGTCGGAAGAGGCATAAATTCCGTCAG
CCAGTTTAGTCTGACCATCTCATCTGTAACATCATTGGCAACGCTACCTTTGCCATGTTTCAGAAACAAC
TCTGGCGCATGGGGCTTCCCATACAAGCGATAGATTGTCGCACCTGATTGCCCGACATTATCGCGAGCCC
ATTTATACCCATATAAATCAGCATCCATGTTGGAATTTAATCGCGGCCTCGAGCAAGACGTTTCCCGTTG
AATATGGCTCATAACACCCCTTGTATTACTGTTTATGTAAGCAGACAGTTTTATTGTTCATGATGATATA
TTTTTATCTTGTGCAATGTAACATCAGAGATTTTGAGACACAACGTGGCTTTCCCCCCCCCCGACGTCAG
GTGGCTAGCTGGCGGGAACGGCAATGCTCCTGGCGGCGGCGGGGCTGGTGCCCAGGTCTCCGCACAGAGC
GGCGGTGCTGGCGCTCGCGGCCAGGCGTGGTTCTTCGCGTACTGACAAGAAACCCCCCTCTTTAGGACTC
AGTGTCCTTGGGAGGGGGGCTTTTTGCGTTTCAGGAGGTCTTGGCCAGGCATGCCACGGATGCCACCACA
GGCACTACAACGGAGTTCGCCACGTACATCACCACAACCACCGATTCTGGCGGTGAGCTCCCCGATATTC
AGCGGAAATGGCTTGGTATCGACCAAGATTCGTAGAACCCCGTCTCGTCTGGCTGGTATTCAAAACGGGC
GCAACGAAACACGCAACGAGACAGGCATGGCCCAAACCAGAAAACTAGCGTCTACCAGGACTTTTACCTG
TCCGACCCGTTGCAACGGAACCCCCCACGGAACCCCCGCGACACCCGCTCCCCAATTGCGTTAGAACAGC
GGTGGATTGTCGGCTTCGTTGTGGGCCTTTTGAGCCGCTTCCTGTTCTGCCGCACGCTCTTTCCTCGCCC
GATAGCCGAGTCGCTTAACGGTGTCCAGATGCAGCCCGAAATGTTTGGCCGTTTGCGGCCAAGAGTGGCC
CTCGTCGTCGTGATAGGCGCGGATGCGTTCGCGGCGTGCAGCCTGCTCGGCGAGCCACTCGCTGCGTTCC
TGCGCCACGAGCCGGACGACGTGGCGTTCGGATAGTCCGGTGATTCGAGCGCCTTCGGCGGCGGTCACGC
GCCGCTTTTTGCGGACAGTCGGCTGCCGGTTGTAGCCGTCGCTGTAGCCGTCGCTCATAGCAATGCCTCC
ATGCATGGCTGACGCGGACTTTGCGCGCCGCGCAACTGTGCTCGCCGCCGTGCGCGCTGCTGCGCCCTTC
CGCGAGATGGCCGACTGGCGCGCACTGAGTGTGGCCTCGTAGACCACGATCCCGTCCGCCCAAATGCGCG
ACTTGGTTGTGATCCAACGCCAAATGCTGTTGGCGATGGCGCGGACCTCGCTGTCCGGTAGCGGTCCGGG
ACACACGTCGTTGCACGGAAATTCGGCGTTTCGCGCGTGGCACTCGGCATAGATCGCGCGGCCGAGTCCG
TCCACGTTCCGGGTCGGCAGGTAGATCCGCATGAGGGCGGGACGATAGGCCCACAACCTGACGGAATCGA
ACAGTGCGCAATTCCGCCCTAGCGGCGTCGGAGCCGCTTTGTACGTGGTCTGCTGACGCCAGCGCGGCGG
TGGCATGTTCGCGCCGAGCTCGGCCTCGATGTGGCTGAGTGTGTAGAGATCTGAGTGGAGCCATTCCGTT
TCCCAGGCGATGTGGCCGGGGTTTTTGGTCATGAGGCCTGAGTAACTGCGGTCGCCATCGACGGCGCGCC
GAAGGCCTTCGGCGCACGCCGCCATGTATGCGAGCGGCTTACGCCGCGCGTATTCGGTGCGTGGAACAGG
GGCGTTGAGTGCCCACACTGCGTGTGCGTGGCCGTTGGCGCGATTGCCCACGATCGCGTTGGGCAGCGGA
TGGGACCCCCGGGCGCTGAGCGCTCGGAGCGCTGCGTCTGGATGGTCTACGTCCACGACCAGCAGGTTTG
CCAGCGCTGTTGGGTTCGCCTCGATGTACCGGCGGCCTAGGGCCGACGCGCGGCTTTGGCGGTAGATCCC
CTCGAGCAGATCGTCGCTTGCCAGCGGCCAGTACGGCAGCCAGAGCTGCTCAAATTCGTCGGCGACGTGG
CTCACGCTTGGTAGTAGACCACGATTAATCACCGGTGTATGGTCCGACACGAGCTCCAAGTCAGATATTT
CGCTGAGGGGCCACCCCACAACTGCACACTCCCCCGCTCTCCCGTCGAGCCCTGGTGGTGGAACACCAGC
GACAGCCGAGCACCCCCAACCACCTGTACCAACCAGGAGGAACACATGCGTCGTTTCGAGGACGTTTCCG
GGCCGCTGAGAGCCGCTGTGGCGGCCGTACACGCCGCCTTAGACCCGTTAGACCCCCTGCCGCCTGAATG
CGCGGGTACGAGCCACACAGCGCCCGAACTTACGGAGCTGGTGGGCTCACTCTAGATCACGGCTCTAGCT
GATCACCGCGGCCATGATGGCATAAAACGAAAGGCCCAGTCTTTCGACTGAGCCTTTCGTTTTATTTGAT
GCCTGGCAGTCGATCGTACGCTAGTTAACTACGTCGACATCGATTTAATTAATATGCATCAATTGATTTA
AATACTAGTGTTAACTATTTAATTGGGGACCCTAGAGGTCCCCTTTTTTATTTTAAAAATTTTTTCAAGG
GGACCTCTAGGGTCCCCAGCTGGCTAGCGAGTCATGAGGTCACCATGTTCTTTCCTGCGTTATCCCCTGA
TTCTGTGGATAACCGTATTACCGCCTTTGAGTGAGCTGATACCAGCGGATAACAATTTCACACAGGAAAC
AGCTATGACCATGATTACGCCAAGCTATCAACTTTGTATAGAAAAGTTGCATGACCAACTTCGATAACGT
TCTCGGCTCGATGATCCCCGGGGGCCCCCCCTCGAGGTCGACGGTATCGATTTAATTAATATGCATCAAT
TGATTTAAATACTAGTGTTAACTATTTAATTGGGGACCCTAGAGGTCCCCTTTTTTATTTTAAAAATTTT
TTCAAGGGGACCTCTAGGGTCCCCAGCTGGCTAGCGAGTCATGAGGTCACCATGGTCATTAGGAGCCGCT
CTCGCACTTCAGCTGCTTCTCCAAGCCGCAGATGATCAGCTCCAGGCCGAACAAGAAGGCCGGCTCGGCG
CCCTGGTGGTCGAACAGCTCGATGGCCTGGCGCAGCAACGGCGGCATGCTGTCGGTGGTCGGGGTCTCGC
GCTCCTCCTTGGCGACCTGGTGCTCCTGGTCCTCCAACACGCAGCCCAGGGTGAAGTGGCCCACGGCCGA
CAGGGCGTACAACGCGTTCTCCAGCGAGAAGCCCTGCTGGCACAGGAAGGCCAACTGGTTCTCCAGGGTC
TCGTACTGCTTCTCGGTCGGCCGGGTGCCCAGGTGCACCTTGGCGCCGTCGCGGTGGCTCAGCAAGGCGC
AGCGGAAGCTCTTGGCGTTGTTGCGCAGGAAGTCCTGCCAGCTCTCGCCCTCCAGCGGGCAGAAGTGGGT
GTGGTGGCGGTCCAACATCTCGATGGCCAGGGCGTCGAGCAGGGCCCGCTTGTTCTTGACGTGCCAGTAC
AGGGTCGGCTGCTCGACGCCCAGCTTCTGGGCCAGCTTGCGGGTGGTCAGGCCCTCGATGCCGACCTCGT
TCAGCAGCTCCAGGGCGGAGTTGATGACCTTGGACTTGTCCAGGCGGGACATTGCGAAGTGATTCCTCCT
GATGGTACCGGATCCGTGGCAGGAGGGTCGCCTGCGTCGGCAACTCGCCCAGGCTACACGAGAGCCCTCG
ACTGCGAAAATGCCGACCAGGCACCACCGCACTCCAGGCTTAACCCGGTGCGACGATCCAATATTACGAG
ATCTGACAAGTTTGTACAAAAAAGCAGGCTACCAGGCCTAGATCTGGGGACCCTAGAGGTCCCCTT
